>Addgene plasmid #142462 | TFORF0141 | addgene full sequence | sequence record 397207 | Addgene NGS Result
TTAATGTAGTCTTATGCAATACTCTTGTAGTCTTGCAACATGGTAACGATGAGTTAGCAACATGCCTTAC
AAGGAGAGAAAAAGCACCGTGCATGCCGATTGGTGGAAGTAAGGTGGTACGATCGTGCCTTATTAGGAAG
GCAACAGACGGGTCTGACATGGATTGGACGAACCACTGAATTGCCGCATTGCAGAGATATTGTATTTAAG
TGCCTAGCTCGATACATAAACGGGTCTCTCTGGTTAGACCAGATCTGAGCCTGGGAGCTCTCTGGCTAAC
TAGGGAACCCACTGCTTAAGCCTCAATAAAGCTTGCCTTGAGTGCTTCAAGTAGTGTGTGCCCGTCTGTT
GTGTGACTCTGGTAACTAGAGATCCCTCAGACCCTTTTAGTCAGTGTGGAAAATCTCTAGCAGTGGCGCC
CGAACAGGGACTTGAAAGCGAAAGGGAAACCAGAGGAGCTCTCTCGACGCAGGACTCGGCTTGCTGAAGC
GCGCACGGCAAGAGGCGAGGGGCGGCGACTGGTGAGTACGCCAAAAATTTTGACTAGCGGAGGCTAGAAG
GAGAGAGATGGGTGCGAGAGCGTCAGTATTAAGCGGGGGAGAATTAGATCGCGATGGGAAAAAATTCGGT
TAAGGCCAGGGGGAAAGAAAAAATATAAATTAAAACATATAGTATGGGCAAGCAGGGAGCTAGAACGATT
CGCAGTTAATCCTGGCCTGTTAGAAACATCAGAAGGCTGTAGACAAATACTGGGACAGCTACAACCATCC
CTTCAGACAGGATCAGAAGAACTTAGATCATTATATAATACAGTAGCAACCCTCTATTGTGTGCATCAAA
GGATAGAGATAAAAGACACCAAGGAAGCTTTAGACAAGATAGAGGAAGAGCAAAACAAAAGTAAGACCAC
CGCACAGCAAGCGGCCGCTGATCTTCAGACCTGGAGGAGGAGATATGAGGGACAATTGGAGAAGTGAATT
ATATAAATATAAAGTAGTAAAAATTGAACCATTAGGAGTAGCACCCACCAAGGCAAAGAGAAGAGTGGTG
CAGAGAGAAAAAAGAGCAGTGGGAATAGGAGCTTTGTTCCTTGGGTTCTTGGGAGCAGCAGGAAGCACTA
TGGGCGCAGCGTCAATGACGCTGACGGTACAGGCCAGACAATTATTGTCTGGTATAGTGCAGCAGCAGAA
CAATTTGCTGAGGGCTATTGAGGCGCAACAGCATCTGTTGCAACTCACAGTCTGGGGCATCAAGCAGCTC
CAGGCAAGAATCCTGGCTGTGGAAAGATACCTAAAGGATCAACAGCTCCTGGGGATTTGGGGTTGCTCTG
GAAAACTCATTTGCACCACTGCTGTGCCTTGGAATGCTAGTTGGAGTAATAAATCTCTGGAACAGATTTG
GAATCACACGACCTGGATGGAGTGGGACAGAGAAATTAACAATTACACAAGCTTAATACACTCCTTAATT
GAAGAATCGCAAAACCAGCAAGAAAAGAATGAACAAGAATTATTGGAATTAGATAAATGGGCAAGTTTGT
GGAATTGGTTTAACATAACAAATTGGCTGTGGTATATAAAATTATTCATAATGATAGTAGGAGGCTTGGT
AGGTTTAAGAATAGTTTTTGCTGTACTTTCTATAGTGAATAGAGTTAGGCAGGGATATTCACCATTATCG
TTTCAGACCCACCTCCCAACCCCGAGGGGACCCATGCATTGCATCTCAATTAGTCAGCAACCAGGTGTGG
AAAGTCCCCAGGCTCCCCAGCAGGCAGAAGTATGCAAAGCATGCGTCTCAATTAGTCAGCAACCATAGTC
CCGCCCCTAACTCCGCCCATCCCGCCCCTAACTCCGCCCAGTTCCGCCCATTCTCCGCCCCATGGCTGAC
TAATTTTTTTTATTTATGCAGAGGCCGAGGCCGCCTCGGCCTCTGAGCTATTCCAGAAGTAGTGAGGAGG
CTTTTTTGGAGGCCTAGGCTTTTGCAAAAAGCTTTCTAGAGGTACCACCGGAGCTTACCATGACCGAGTA
CAAGCCCACGGTGCGCCTCGCCACCCGCGACGACGTCCCCAGGGCCGTACGCACCCTCGCCGCCGCGTTC
GCCGACTACCCCGCCACGCGCCACACCGTCGATCCGGACCGCCACATCGAGCGGGTCACCGAGCTGCAAG
AACTCTTCCTCACGCGCGTCGGGCTCGACATCGGCAAGGTGTGGGTCGCGGACGACGGCGCCGCCGTGGC
GGTCTGGACCACGCCGGAGAGCGTCGAAGCGGGGGCGGTGTTCGCCGAGATCGGCCCGCGCATGGCCGAG
TTGAGCGGTTCCCGGCTGGCCGCGCAGCAACAGATGGAAGGCCTCCTGGCGCCGCACCGGCCCAAGGAGC
CCGCGTGGTTCCTGGCCACCGTCGGCGTCTCGCCCGACCACCAGGGCAAGGGTCTGGGCAGCGCCGTCGT
GCTCCCCGGAGTGGAGGCGGCCGAGCGCGCCGGGGTGCCCGCCTTCCTGGAGACCTCCGCGCCCCGCAAC
CTCCCCTTCTACGAGCGGCTCGGCTTCACCGTCACCGCCGACGTCGAGGTGCCCGAAGGACCGCGCACCT
GGTGCATGACCCGCAAGCCCGGTGCCAGTTAACGAATTCTAGATCTTGAGACAAATGGCAGTATTCATCC
ACAATTTTAAAAGAAAAGGGGGGATTGGGGGGTACAGTGCAGGGGAAAGAATAGTAGACATAATAGCAAC
AGACATACAAACTAAAGAATTACAAAAACAAATTACAAAAATTCAAAATTTTCGGGTTTATTACAGGGAC
AGCAGAGATCCACTTTGGCGCCGGCTCGAGGCCTGCAGGTGCAAAGATGGATAAAGTTTTAAACAGAGAG
GAATCTTTGCAGCTAATGGACCTTCTAGGTCTTGAAAGGAGTGGGAATTGGCTCCGGTGCCCGTCAGTGG
GCAGAGCGCACATCGCCCACAGTCCCCGAGAAGTTGGGGGGAGGGGTCGGCAATTGAACCGGTGCCTAGA
GAAGGTGGCGCGGGGTAAACTGGGAAAGTGATGTCGTGTACTGGCTCCGCCTTTTTCCCGAGGGTGGGGG
AGAACCGTATATAAGTGCAGTAGTCGCCGTGAACGTTCTTTTTCGCAACGGGTTTGCCGCCAGAACACAG
GTAAGTGCCGTGTGTGGTTCCCGCGGGCCTGGCCTCTTTACGGGTTATGGCCCTTGCGTGCCTTGAATTA
CTTCCACCTGGCTGCAGTACGTGATTCTTGATCCCGAGCTTCGGGTTGGAAGTGGGTGGGAGAGTTCGAG
GCCTTGCGCTTAAGGAGCCCCTTCGCCTCGTGCTTGAGTTGAGGCCTGGCCTGGGCGCTGGGGCCGCCGC
GTGCGAATCTGGTGGCACCTTCGCGCCTGTCTCGCTGCTTTCGATAAGTCTCTAGCCATTTAAAATTTTT
GATGACCTGCTGCGACGCTTTTTTTCTGGCAAGATAGTCTTGTAAATGCGGGCCAAGATCTGCACACTGG
TATTTCGGTTTTTGGGGCCGCGGGCGGCGACGGGGCCCGTGCGTCCCAGCGCACATGTTCGGCGAGGCGG
GGCCTGCGAGCGCGGCCACCGAGAATCGGACGGGGGTAGTCTCAAGCTGGCCGGCCTGCTCTGGTGCCTG
GCCTCGCGCCGCCGTGTATCGCCCCGCCCTGGGCGGCAAGGCTGGCCCGGTCGGCACCAGTTGCGTGAGC
GGAAAGATGGCCGCTTCCCGGCCCTGCTGCAGGGAGCTCAAAATGGAGGACGCGGCGCTCGGGAGAGCGG
GCGGGTGAGTCACCCACACAAAGGAAAAGGGCCTTTCCGTCCTCAGCCGTCGCTTCATGTGACTCCACGG
AGTACCGGGCGCCGTCCAGGCACCTCGATTAGTTCTCGAGCTTTTGGAGTACGTCGTCTTTAGGTTGGGG
GGAGGGGTTTTATGCGATGGAGTTTCCCCACACTGAGTGGGTGGAGACTGAAGTTAGGCCAGCTTGGCAC
TTGATGTAATTCTCCTTGGAATTTGCCCTTTTTGAGTTTGGATCTTGGTTCATTCTCAAGCCTCAGACAG
TGGTTCAAAGTTTTTTTCTTCCATTTCAGGTGTCGTGAGGCTAGCACCGCCACCATGGCGGGACACCTGG
CTTCGGATTTCGCCTTCTCGCCCCCTCCAGGCGGTGGGGGTGATGGGCCATGGGGGGCGGAGCCGGGCTG
GGTTGATCCTCTGACCTGGCTAAGCTTCCAAGGCCCTCCTGGAGGGCCAGGAATCGGGCCGGGGGTTGGG
CCAGGCTCTGAGGTGTGGGGGATTCCCCCTTGCCCCCCGCCGTATGAGTTATGTGGGGGGATGGCGTACT
GTGGGCCTCAGGTTGGAGTGGGGCTAGTGCCCCAAGGCGGCTTGGAGACCTCTCAGCCTGAGAGCGAAGC
AGGAGTCGGGGTGGAGAGCAACTCCAATGGGGCCTCCCCGGAACCCTGCACCGTCCCCCCTGGTGCCGTG
AAGCTGGAGAAGGAGAAGCTAGAGCAAAACCCGGAGAAGTCCCAGGACATCAAAGCTCTGCAGAAAGAAC
TCGAGCAATTTGCCAAGCTCCTGAAGCAGAAGAGGATCACCCTGGGATATACACAGGCCGATGTGGGGCT
CATCCTGGGGGTTCTATTTGGGAAGGTGTTCAGCCAAAAGACCATCTGCCGCTTTGAGGCTCTGCAGCTT
AGCTTCAAGAACATGTGTAAGCTGCGGCCCTTGCTGCAGAAGTGGGTGGAGGAAGCTGACAACAATGAAA
ATCTTCAGGAGATATGCAAAGCAGAAACCCTCATGCAGGCCCGAAAGAGAAAGCGAACCAGTATCGAGAA
CCGAGTGAGAGGCAACCTGGAGAATTTGTTCCTGCAGTGCCCGAAACCCACACTGCAGATCAGCCACATC
GCCCAGCAGCTTGGGCTCGAGAAGGATGTGGTCCGAGTGTGGTTCTGTAACCGGCGCCAGAAGGGCAAGC
GATCAAGCAGCGACTATGCACAACGAGAGGATTTTGAGGCTGCTGGGTCTCCTTTCTCAGGGGGACCAGT
GTCCTTTCCTCCGGCCCCAGGGCCCCATTTTGGTACCCCAGGCTATGGGAGCCCTCACTTCACTGCACTG
TACTCCTCAGTCCCTTTCCCTGAGGGGGAAGTCTTTCCCCCAGTCTCCGTCATCACTCTGGGCTCTCCCA
TGCATTCAAACTAGTAATGAACTAGTCCGTAACTTGAAAGTATTTCGATTTCTTGGCTTTATATATCTTG
TGGAAAGGACGAGGTGAAAGGTTTGAGGAACCCGGCACGCGTTAAGTCGACAATCAACCTCTGGATTACA
AAATTTGTGAAAGATTGACTGGTATTCTTAACTATGTTGCTCCTTTTACGCTATGTGGATACGCTGCTTT
AATGCCTTTGTATCATGCTATTGCTTCCCGTATGGCTTTCATTTTCTCCTCCTTGTATAAATCCTGGTTG
CTGTCTCTTTATGAGGAGTTGTGGCCCGTTGTCAGGCAACGTGGCGTGGTGTGCACTGTGTTTGCTGACG
CAACCCCCACTGGTTGGGGCATTGCCACCACCTGTCAGCTCCTTTCCGGGACTTTCGCTTTCCCCCTCCC
TATTGCCACGGCGGAACTCATCGCCGCCTGCCTTGCCCGCTGCTGGACAGGGGCTCGGCTGTTGGGCACT
GACAATTCCGTGGTGTTGTCGGGGAAATCATCGTCCTTTCCTTGGCTGCTCGCCTGTGTTGCCACCTGGA
TTCTGCGCGGGACGTCCTTCTGCTACGTCCCTTCGGCCCTCAATCCAGCGGACCTTCCTTCCCGCGGCCT
GCTGCCGGCTCTGCGGCCTCTTCCGCGTCTTCGCCTTCGCCCTCAGACGAGTCGGATCTCCCTTTGGGCC
GCCTCCCCGCGTCGACTTTAAGACCAATGACTTACAAGGCAGCTGTAGATCTTAGCCACTTTTTAAAAGA
AAAGGGGGGACTGGAAGGGCTAATTCACTCCCAACGAAGACAAGATCTGCTTTTTGCTTGTACTGGGTCT
CTCTGGTTAGACCAGATCTGAGCCTGGGAGCTCTCTGGCTAACTAGGGAACCCACTGCTTAAGCCTCAAT
AAAGCTTGCCTTGAGTGCTTCAAGTAGTGTGTGCCCGTCTGTTGTGTGACTCTGGTAACTAGAGATCCCT
CAGACCCTTTTAGTCAGTGTGGAAAATCTCTAGCAGTACGTATAGTAGTTCATGTCATCTTATTATTCAG
TATTTATAACTTGCAAAGAAATGAATATCAGAGAGTGAGAGGAACTTGTTTATTGCAGCTTATAATGGTT
ACAAATAAAGCAATAGCATCACAAATTTCACAAATAAAGCATTTTTTTCACTGCATTCTAGTTGTGGTTT
GTCCAAACTCATCAATGTATCTTATCATGTCTGGCTCTAGCTATCCCGCCCCTAACTCCGCCCATCCCGC
CCCTAACTCCGCCCAGTTCCGCCCATTCTCCGCCCCATGGCTGACTAATTTTTTTTATTTATGCAGAGGC
CGAGGCCGCCTCGGCCTCTGAGCTATTCCAGAAGTAGTGAGGAGGCTTTTTTGGAGGCCTAGGGACGTAC
CCAATTCGCCCTATAGTGAGTCGTATTACGCGCGCTCACTGGCCGTCGTTTTACAACGTCGTGACTGGGA
AAACCCTGGCGTTACCCAACTTAATCGCCTTGCAGCACATCCCCCTTTCGCCAGCTGGCGTAATAGCGAA
GAGGCCCGCACCGATCGCCCTTCCCAACAGTTGCGCAGCCTGAATGGCGAATGGG
[124 nt withheld, positions 6776-6899]
C
[91 nt withheld, positions 6901-6991]
A
[49 nt withheld, positions 6993-7041]
CCTTTGACGTTGGAGTCCACGTTCTTT
[37 nt withheld, positions 7069-7105]
ACCCTATCTCGGTCTATTCTTTTGATTTATAAGGGATTTTGCCGATTTCGGCCTATTGGTTAAAAAATGA
GCTGATTTAACAAAAATTTAACGCGAATTTTAACAAAATATTAACGCTTACAATTTAGGTGGCACTTTTC
GGGGAAATGTGCGCGGAACCCCTATTTGTTTATTTTTCTAAATACATTCAAATATGTATCCGCTCATGAG
ACAATAACCCTGATAAATGCTTCAATAATATTGAAAAAGGAAGAGTATGAGTATTCAACATTTCCGTGTC
GCCCTTATTCCCTTTTTTGCGGCATTTTGCCTTCCTGTTTTTGCTCACCCAGAAACGCTGGTGAAAGTAA
AAGATGCTGAAGATCAGTTGGGTGCACGAGTGGGTTACATCGAACTGGATCTCAACAGCGGTAAGATCCT
TGAGAGTTTTCGCCCCGAAGAACGTTTTCCAATGATGAGCACTTTTAAAGTTCTGCTATGTGGCGCGGTA
TTATCCCGTATTGACGCCGGGCAAGAGCAACTCGGTCGCCGCATACACTATTCTCAGAATGACTTGGTTG
AGTACTCACCAGTCACAGAAAAGCATCTTACGGATGGCATGACAGTAAGAGAATTATGCAGTGCTGCCAT
AACCATGAGTGATAACACTGCGGCCAACTTACTTCTGACAACGATCGGAGGACCGAAGGAGCTAACCGCT
TTTTTGCACAACATGGGGGATCATGTAACTCGCCTTGATCGTTGGGAACCGGAGCTGAATGAAGCCATAC
CAAACGACGAGCGTGACACCACGATGCCTGTAGCAATGGCAACAACGTTGCGCAAACTATTAACTGGCGA
ACTACTTACTCTAGCTTCCCGGCAACAATTAATAGACTGGATGGAGGCGGATAAAGTTGCAGGACCACTT
CTGCGCTCGGCCCTTCCGGCTGGCTGGTTTATTGCTGATAAATCTGGAGCCGGTGAGCGTGGGTCTCGCG
GTATCATTGCAGCACTGGGGCCAGATGGTAAGCCCTCCCGTATCGTAGTTATCTACACGACGGGGAGTCA
GGCAACTATGGATGAACGAAATAGACAGATCGCTGAGATAGGTGCCTCACTGATTAAGCATTGGTAACTG
TCAGACCAAGTTTACTCATATATACTTTAGATTGATTTAAAACTTCATTTTTAATTTAAAAGGATCTAGG
TGAAGATCCTTTTTGATAATCTCATGACCAAAATCCCTTAACGTGAGTTTTCGTTCCACTGAGCGTCAGA
CCCCGTAGAAAAGATCAAAGGATCTTCTTGAGATCCTTTTTTTCTGCGCGTAATCTGCTGCTTGCAAACA
AAAAAACCACCGCTACCAGCGGTGGTTTGTTTGCCGGATCAAGAGCTACCAACTCTTTTTCCGAAGGTAA
CTGGCTTCAGCAGAGCGCAGATACCAAATACTGTTCTTCTAGTGTAGCCGTAGTTAGGCCACCACTTCAA
GAACTCTGTAGCACCGCCTACATACCTCGCTCTGCTAATCCTGTTACCAGTGGCTGCTGCCAGTGGCGAT
AAGTCGTGTCTTACCGGGTTGGACTCAAGACGATAGTTACCGGATAAGGCGCAGCGGTCGGGCTGAACGG
GGGGTTCGTGCACACAGCCCAGCTTGGAGCGAACGACCTACACCGAACTGAGATACCTACAGCGTGAGCT
ATGAGAAAGCGCCACGCTTCCCGAAGGGAGAAAGGCGGACAGGTATCCGGTAAGCGGCAGGGTCGGAACA
GGAGAGCGCACGAGGGAGCTTCCAGGGGGAAACGCCTGGTATCTTTATAGTCCTGTCGGGTTTCGCCACC
TCTGACTTGAGCGTCGATTTTTGTGATGCTCGTCAGGGGGGCGGAGCCTATGGAAAAACGCCAGCAACGC
GGCCTTTTTACGGTTCCTGGCCTTTTGCTGGCCTTTTGCTCACATGTTCTTTCCTGCGTTATCCCCTGAT
TCTGTGGATAACCGTATTACCGCCTTTGAGTGAGCTGATACCGCTCGCCGCAGCCGAACGACCGAGCGCA
GCGAGTCAGTGAGCGAGGAAGCGGAAGAGCGCCCAATACGCAAACCGCCTCTCCCCGCGCGTTGGCCGAT
TCATTAATGCAGCTGGCACGACAGGTTTCCCGACTGGAAAGCGGGCAGTGAGCGCAACGCAATTAATGTG
AGTTAGCTCACTCATTAGGCACCCCAGGCTTTACACTTTATGCTTCCGGCTCGTATGTTGTGTGGAATTG
TGAGCGGATAACAATTTCACACAGGAAACAGCTATGACCATGATTACGCCAAGCGCGCAATTAACCCTCA
CTAAAGGGAACAAAAGCTGGAGCTGCAAGC
Features (pLannotate 1.2.2; 31 found; start..end, strand, type, name):
      5..231     +  promoter       RSV promoter: Rous sarcoma virus enhancer/promoter
    232..412     +  LTR            5' LTR (truncated): truncated 5' long terminal repeat (LTR) from HIV-1
    459..584     +  misc_feature   HIV-1 Ψ: packaging signal of human immunodeficiency virus type 1
    568..931     +  CDS            HIV-1 gag (fragment): gag protein from human immunodeficiency virus 1; gag
   1077..1310    +  misc_feature   RRE: The Rev response element (RRE) of HIV-1 allows for Rev-dependent mRNA export from the nucleus to the cytoplasm.
   1687..1713    +  CDS            Rev (fragment): human immunodeficiency virus 1 (HIV-1) Rev protein; rev; enhances nuclear export of unspliced and incompletely spliced viral mRNAs
   1720..1743    +  promoter       SV40 promoter (fragment): SV40 early promoter
   1744..1815    +  promoter       SV40 promoter (fragment): SV40 enhancer and early promoter
   1839..1974    +  rep_origin     SV40 ori: SV40 origin of replication
   2020..2616    +  CDS            PuroR (fragment): puromycin N-acetyltransferase; pac from Streptomyces; confers resistance to puromycin
   2665..2782    +  misc_feature   cPPT/CTS: central polypurine tract and central termination sequence of HIV-1
   2847..2913    +  CDS            small t antigen (fragment): SV40 (simian virus 40) small t antigen
   2920..4098    +  promoter       EF-1α promoter: strong constitutive promoter for human elongation factor EF-1α
   4115..5191    +  CDS            POU5F1: PO5F1_HUMAN - Also known as OCT3, OCT4, OTF3. Experimental evidence at protein level: Swiss-Prot protein existence level 1. Transcription factor that binds to the octamer motif (5'- ATTTGCAT-3'). Forms a trimeric complex with SOX2 or SOX15 on DNA and controls the expression of a number of genes involved in embryonic development such as YES1, FGF4, UTF1 and ZFP206. Critical for early embryogenesis and for embryonic stem cell pluripotency. From Homo sapiens (Human).
   5207..5260    +  promoter       U6 promoter (fragment): RNA polymerase III promoter for human U6 snRNA
   5302..5890    +  misc_feature   WPRE: woodchuck hepatitis virus posttranscriptional regulatory element
   5941..5960    +  misc_feature   cPPT/CTS (fragment): central polypurine tract and central termination sequence of HIV-1
   5962..6195    +  LTR            3' LTR (ΔU3): self-inactivating 3' long terminal repeat (LTR) from HIV-1
   6273..6394    +  polyA_signal   SV40 poly(A) signal: SV40 polyadenylation signal
   6434..6569    +  rep_origin     SV40 ori: SV40 origin of replication
   6590..6608    -  promoter       T7 promoter: promoter for bacteriophage T7 RNA polymerase
   6616..6771    +  CDS            lacZα (fragment): LacZα fragment of β-galactosidase; lacZ fragment
   6776..7204    +  rep_origin     f1 ori (sequence partly withheld): f1 bacteriophage origin of replication; arrow indicates direction of (+) strand synthesis
   7257..7361    +  promoter       AmpR promoter: bla
   7362..8222    +  CDS            AmpR: β-lactamase; bla; confers resistance to ampicillin, carbenicillin, and related antibiotics
   8393..8981    +  rep_origin     ori: high-copy-number ColE1/pMB1/pBR322/pUC origin of replication
   9164..9256    +  CDS            lacI (fragment): lac repressor; lacI; The lac repressor binds to the lac operator to inhibit transcription in E. coli. This inhibition can be relieved by adding lactose or isopropyl-β-D-thiogalactopyranoside (IPTG).
   9269..9290    +  protein_bind   CAP binding site: CAP binding activates transcription in the presence of cAMP. E. coli catabolite activator protein
   9305..9335    +  promoter       lac promoter: promoter for the E. coli lac operon
   9343..9359    +  protein_bind   lac operator: The lac repressor binds to the lac operator to inhibit transcription in E. coli. This inhibition can be relieved by adding lactose or isopropyl-β-D-thiogalactopyranoside (IPTG). lac repressor encoded by lacI
   9404..9422    +  promoter       T3 promoter: promoter for bacteriophage T3 RNA polymerase
