[The description below was written by a language model from this plasmid's Addgene catalogue record and pLannotate feature annotations shown in this document.]
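Description:
TFORF0141 is a lentiviral mammalian expression plasmid built on the pLX_TRC317 backbone and carries the human POU5F1B open reading frame, one member of a barcoded transcription factor ORF collection. It is maintained in E. coli through a high-copy ColE1/pUC-type origin with ampicillin resistance (AmpR), and it also contains an f1 origin and remnants of a lac/lacZα cloning region flanked by T7 and T3 promoters. The depositor warns that recombination can occur during propagation, as is common for LTR-containing plasmids.

The viral portion has a third-generation, self-inactivating layout. An RSV promoter drives a truncated HIV-1 5' LTR, followed by the Ψ packaging signal with a gag fragment, the RRE for Rev-dependent export of the genomic RNA, a cPPT/CTS element, and a ΔU3 3' LTR followed by an SV40 poly(A) signal. Within the provirus, an SV40 early promoter drives the puromycin N-acetyltransferase gene for selecting transduced cells, and a separate EF-1α promoter drives the ORF, with a WPRE downstream to enhance transcript expression. The annotation tool labels the roughly 1.1 kb coding sequence as POU5F1 (OCT4). This presumably reflects the close similarity between POU5F1B, also known as an OCT4 pseudogene or paralogue, and its parent gene, and the catalogue entry identifies the insert as POU5F1B.

According to the record, each construct in the collection carries a unique 24-bp barcode, although the feature table does not annotate it. The barcode allows the overexpressed factor to be identified in pooled screens, such as those looking for transcription factors that direct cell differentiation.
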