Addgene plasmid #142462: TFORF0141
Purpose: Lentiviral vector for overexpressing transcription factor ORFs with unique 24-bp barcodes. Barcodes facilitate identification of transcription factors in pooled screens.
Depositing lab: Feng Zhang. Depositing organization: Broad Institute. Publication: A transcription factor atlas of directed differentiation. Joung J, Ma S, Tay T, Geiger-Schuller KR, Kirchgatterer PC, Verdine VK, Guo B, Arias-Garcia MA, Allen WE, Singh A, Kuksenko O, Abudayyeh OO, Gootenberg JS, Fu Z, Macrae RK, Buenrostro JD, Regev A, Zhang F. Cell. 2023 Jan 5;186(1):209-229.e26. doi: 10.1016/j.cell.2022.11.026. PubMed 36608654.
Backbone
  Vector backbone: pLX_TRC317
  Backbone manufacturer: Broad Institute Genetic Perturbation Platform
  Backbone size w/o insert (bp): 8264
  Vector type: Mammalian Expression, Lentiviral
  Selectable markers: Puromycin
Growth in bacteria
  Bacterial resistance: Ampicillin, 100 μg/mL
  Growth temperature: 37°C
  Growth strain: NEB Stable
  Copy number: High Copy
Gene/Insert
  Gene/Insert name: POU5F1B
  Species: H. sapiens (human)
  Insert size (bp): 1181
  Entrez Gene: POU5F1B (a.k.a. OCT4-PG1, OCT4PG1, OTF3C, OTF3P1, POU5F1P1, POU5F1P4, POU5FLC20, POU5FLC8)
  Promoter: EF1a
  Cloning method: Unknown
  Sequencing primers: 5′ GGGTGGAGACTGAAGTTAGGCCAG; 3′ CACATAGCGTAAAAGGAGCAACATAG
Terms and licenses: Academic/Nonprofit Terms; Industry Terms: Not Available to Industry
Depositor comments: NM_001159542,ENST00000465342 . The transcription factor ORF portion of this plasmid was synthesized by Genewiz. Please test multiple small colonies in case of plasmid recombination. To make this collection available in a timely manner, a portion of this collection was not fully sequenced by Addgene. If an Addgene verified full plasmid sequence is not available, please contact us prior to placing an order to request the full sequence.
How to cite: TFORF0141 was a gift from Feng Zhang (Addgene plasmid # 142462 ; http://n2t.net/addgene:142462 ; RRID:Addgene_142462)
