>Addgene plasmid #142462 | TFORF0141 | depositor partial sequence | sequence record 279524 | Insert
ACCGCCACCATGGCGGGACACCTGGCTTCGGATTTCGCCTTCTCGCCCCCTCCAGGCGGTGGGGGTGATG
GGCCATGGGGGGCGGAGCCGGGCTGGGTTGATCCTCTGACCTGGCTAAGCTTCCAAGGCCCTCCTGGAGG
GCCAGGAATCGGGCCGGGGGTTGGGCCAGGCTCTGAGGTGTGGGGGATTCCCCCTTGCCCCCCGCCGTAT
GAGTTATGTGGGGGGATGGCGTACTGTGGGCCTCAGGTTGGAGTGGGGCTAGTGCCCCAAGGCGGCTTGG
AGACCTCTCAGCCTGAGAGCGAAGCAGGAGTCGGGGTGGAGAGCAACTCCAATGGGGCCTCCCCGGAACC
CTGCACCGTCCCCCCTGGTGCCGTGAAGCTGGAGAAGGAGAAGCTAGAGCAAAACCCGGAGAAGTCCCAG
GACATCAAAGCTCTGCAGAAAGAACTCGAGCAATTTGCCAAGCTCCTGAAGCAGAAGAGGATCACCCTGG
GATATACACAGGCCGATGTGGGGCTCATCCTGGGGGTTCTATTTGGGAAGGTGTTCAGCCAAAAGACCAT
CTGCCGCTTTGAGGCTCTGCAGCTTAGCTTCAAGAACATGTGTAAGCTGCGGCCCTTGCTGCAGAAGTGG
GTGGAGGAAGCTGACAACAATGAAAATCTTCAGGAGATATGCAAAGCAGAAACCCTCATGCAGGCCCGAA
AGAGAAAGCGAACCAGTATCGAGAACCGAGTGAGAGGCAACCTGGAGAATTTGTTCCTGCAGTGCCCGAA
ACCCACACTGCAGATCAGCCACATCGCCCAGCAGCTTGGGCTCGAGAAGGATGTGGTCCGAGTGTGGTTC
TGTAACCGGCGCCAGAAGGGCAAGCGATCAAGCAGCGACTATGCACAACGAGAGGATTTTGAGGCTGCTG
GGTCTCCTTTCTCAGGGGGACCAGTGTCCTTTCCTCCGGCCCCAGGGCCCCATTTTGGTACCCCAGGCTA
TGGGAGCCCTCACTTCACTGCACTGTACTCCTCAGTCCCTTTCCCTGAGGGGGAAGTCTTTCCCCCAGTC
TCCGTCATCACTCTGGGCTCTCCCATGCATTCAAACTAGTAATGAACTAGTCCGTAACTTGAAAGTATTT
CGATTTCTTGGCTTTATATATCTTGTGGAAAGGACGAGGTGAAAGGTTTGAGGAACCCGGC
