>Addgene plasmid #142462 | TFORF0141 | depositor partial sequence | sequence record 279525 | Barcode
GGTGAAAGGTTTGAGGAACCCGGC
